>Addgene plasmid #242973 | pmScarlet3-H-Giantin_C1 | addgene full sequence | sequence record 492370 | Addgene NGS Result
TAATAGTAATCAATTACGGGGTCATTAGTTCATAGCCCATATATGGAGTTCCGCGTTACATAACTTACGG
TAAATGGCCCGCCTGGCTGACCGCCCAACGACCCCCGCCCATTGACGTCAATAATGACGTATGTTCCCAT
AGTAACGCCAATAGGGACTTTCCATTGACGTCAATGGGTGGAGTATTTACGGTAAACTGCCCACTTGGCA
GTACATCAAGTGTATCATATGCCAAGTACGCCCCCTATTGACGTCAATGACGGTAAATGGCCCGCCTGGC
ATTATGCCCAGTACATGACCTTATGGGACTTTCCTACTTGGCAGTACATCTACGTATTAGTCATCGCTAT
TACCATGGTGATGCGGTTTTGGCAGTACATCAATGGGCGTGGATAGCGGTTTGACTCACGGGGATTTCCA
AGTCTCCACCCCATTGACGTCAATGGGAGTTTGTTTTGGCACCAAAATCAACGGGACTTTCCAAAATGTC
GTAACAACTCCGCCCCATTGACGCAAATGGGCGGTAGGCGTGTACGGTGGGAGGTCTATATAAGCAGAGC
TGGTTTAGTGAACCGTCAGATCCGCTAGCGCTACCGGTCGCCACCATGGATAGCACCGAGGCAGTGATCA
AGGAGTTCATGCGGTTCAAGGTGCACATGGAGGGCTCCATGAACGGCCACGAGTTCGAGATCGAGGGCGA
GGGCGAGGGCCGCCCCTACGAGGGCACCCAGACCGCCAAGCTGAGGGTGACCAAGGGTGGCCCCCTGCCC
TTCTCCTGGGACATCCTGTCCCCTCAGTTCATGTACGGCTCCAGGGCCTTCACGAAGCACCCCGCCGACA
TCCCCGACTACTGGAAGCAGTCCTTCCCCGAGGGCTTCAAGTGGGAGCGCGTGATGAACTTCGAGGACGG
CGGCGCCGTGTCCGTGGCCCAGGACACCTCCCTGGAGGACGGCACCCTGATCTACAAGGTGAAGCTCCGC
GGCACCAACTTCCCTCCTGACGGCCCCGTAATGCAGAAGAAGACAATGGGCTGGGAAGCATCCACCGAGC
GGTTGTACCCCGAGGACGTCGTGCTGAAGGGCGACATTAAGCACGCCCTGCGCCTGAAGGACGGCGGCCG
CTACCTGGCGGACTTCAAGACCACCTACAGGGCCAAGAAGCCCGTGCAGATGCCCGGCGCCTTCAACATC
GACCGCAAGTTGGACATCACATCCCACAACGAGGACTACACCGTGGTGGAACAGTACGAACGCTCCGTGG
CCCGCCACTCCACCGGCGGCTCCGGTGGCTCCTTGTACAAGTCCGGACTCAGATCTCGAGGAGAACCGCA
GCAAAGCTTTTCTGAAGCTCAGCAGCAGCTATGCAACACCAGACAGGAAGTGAATGAATTAAGGAAGCTG
CTGGAAGAAGAACGAGACCAAAGAGTGGCTGCTGAGAATGCTCTCTCTGTGGCCGAGGAGCAGATCAGAC
GGTTAGAGCACAGTGAATGGGACTCTTCCCGGACTCCTATCATTGGCTCCTGTGGCACTCAGGAGCAGGC
ACTGTTAATAGATCTTACAAGCAACAGTTGTCGAAGGACCCGGAGTGGCGTTGGATGGAAGCGAGTCCTG
CGTTCACTCTGTCATTCACGGACCCGAGTGCCACTTCTAGCAGCCATCTACTTTCTAATGATTCATGTCC
TGCTCATTCTGTGTTTTACGGGCCATCTATAGGGATCCACCGGATCTAGATAACTGATCATAATCAGCCA
TACCACATTTGTAGAGGTTTTACTTGCTTTAAAAAACCTCCCACACCTCCCCCTGAACCTGAAACATAAA
ATGAATGCAATTGTTGTTGTTAACTTGTTTATTGCAGCTTATAATGGTTACAAATAAAGCAATAGCATCA
CAAATTTCACAAATAAAGCATTTTTTTCACTGCATTCTAGTTGTGGTTTGTCCAAACTCATCAATGTATC
TTAAGGCGTAAATTGTAAGCGTTAATATTTTGTTAAAATTCGCGTTAAATTTTTGTTAAATCAGCTCATT
TTTTAACCAATAGGCCGAAATCGGCAAAATCCCTTATAAATCAAAAGAATAGACCGAGATAGGGT
[37 nt withheld, positions 2096-2132]
AAAGAACGTGGACTCCAACGTCAAAGG
[49 nt withheld, positions 2160-2208]
T
[91 nt withheld, positions 2210-2300]
G
[124 nt withheld, positions 2302-2425]
CAGGTGGCACTTTTCGGGGAAATGTGCGCGGAACCCCTATTTGTTTATTTTTCTAAATACATTCAAATAT
GTATCCGCTCATGAGACAATAACCCTGATAAATGCTTCAATAATATTGAAAAAGGAAGAGTCCTGAGGCG
GAAAGAACCAGCTGTGGAATGTGTGTCAGTTAGGGTGTGGAAAGTCCCCAGGCTCCCCAGCAGGCAGAAG
TATGCAAAGCATGCATCTCAATTAGTCAGCAACCAGGTGTGGAAAGTCCCCAGGCTCCCCAGCAGGCAGA
AGTATGCAAAGCATGCATCTCAATTAGTCAGCAACCATAGTCCCGCCCCTAACTCCGCCCATCCCGCCCC
TAACTCCGCCCAGTTCCGCCCATTCTCCGCCCCATGGCTGACTAATTTTTTTTATTTATGCAGAGGCCGA
GGCCGCCTCGGCCTCTGAGCTATTCCAGAAGTAGTGAGGAGGCTTTTTTGGAGGCCTAGGCTTTTGCAAA
GATCGATCAAGAGACAGGATGAGGATCGTTTCGCATGATTGAACAAGATGGATTGCACGCAGGTTCTCCG
GCCGCTTGGGTGGAGAGGCTATTCGGCTATGACTGGGCACAACAGACAATCGGCTGCTCTGATGCCGCCG
TGTTCCGGCTGTCAGCGCAGGGGCGCCCGGTTCTTTTTGTCAAGACCGACCTGTCCGGTGCCCTGAATGA
ACTGCAAGACGAGGCAGCGCGGCTATCGTGGCTGGCCACGACGGGCGTTCCTTGCGCAGCTGTGCTCGAC
GTTGTCACTGAAGCGGGAAGGGACTGGCTGCTATTGGGCGAAGTGCCGGGGCAGGATCTCCTGTCATCTC
ACCTTGCTCCTGCCGAGAAAGTATCCATCATGGCTGATGCAATGCGGCGGCTGCATACGCTTGATCCGGC
TACCTGCCCATTCGACCACCAAGCGAAACATCGCATCGAGCGAGCACGTACTCGGATGGAAGCCGGTCTT
GTCGATCAGGATGATCTGGACGAAGAGCATCAGGGGCTCGCGCCAGCCGAACTGTTCGCCAGGCTCAAGG
CGAGCATGCCCGACGGCGAGGATCTCGTCGTGACCCATGGCGATGCCTGCTTGCCGAATATCATGGTGGA
AAATGGCCGCTTTTCTGGATTCATCGACTGTGGCCGGCTGGGTGTGGCGGACCGCTATCAGGACATAGCG
TTGGCTACCCGTGATATTGCTGAAGAGCTTGGCGGCGAATGGGCTGACCGCTTCCTCGTGCTTTACGGTA
TCGCCGCTCCCGATTCGCAGCGCATCGCCTTCTATCGCCTTCTTGACGAGTTCTTCTGAGCGGGACTCTG
GGGTTCGAAATGACCGACCAAGCGACGCCCAACCTGCCATCACGAGATTTCGATTCCACCGCCGCCTTCT
ATGAAAGGTTGGGCTTCGGAATCGTTTTCCGGGACGCCGGCTGGATGATCCTCCAGCGCGGGGATCTCAT
GCTGGAGTTCTTCGCCCACCCTAGGGGGAGGCTAACTGAAACACGGAAGGAGACAATACCGGAAGGAACC
CGCGCTATGACGGCAATAAAAAGACAGAATAAAACGCACGGTGTTGGGTCGTTTGTTCATAAACGCGGGG
TTCGGTCCCAGGGCTGGCACTCTGTCGATACCCCACCGAGACCCCATTGGGGCCAATACGCCCGCGTTTC
TTCCTTTTCCCCACCCCACCCCCCAAGTTCGGGTGAAGGCCCAGGGCTCGCAGCCAACGTCGGGGCGGCA
GGCCCTGCCATAGCCTCAGGTTACTCATATATACTTTAGATTGATTTAAAACTTCATTTTTAATTTAAAA
GGATCTAGGTGAAGATCCTTTTTGATAATCTCATGACCAAAATCCCTTAACGTGAGTTTTCGTTCCACTG
AGCGTCAGACCCCGTAGAAAAGATCAAAGGATCTTCTTGAGATCCTTTTTTTCTGCGCGTAATCTGCTGC
TTGCAAACAAAAAAACCACCGCTACCAGCGGTGGTTTGTTTGCCGGATCAAGAGCTACCAACTCTTTTTC
CGAAGGTAACTGGCTTCAGCAGAGCGCAGATACCAAATACTGTTCTTCTAGTGTAGCCGTAGTTAGGCCA
CCACTTCAAGAACTCTGTAGCACCGCCTACATACCTCGCTCTGCTAATCCTGTTACCAGTGGCTGCTGCC
AGTGGCGATAAGTCGTGTCTTACCGGGTTGGACTCAAGACGATAGTTACCGGATAAGGCGCAGCGGTCGG
GCTGAACGGGGGGTTCGTGCACACAGCCCAGCTTGGAGCGAACGACCTACACCGAACTGAGATACCTACA
GCGTGAGCTATGAGAAAGCGCCACGCTTCCCGAAGGGAGAAAGGCGGACAGGTATCCGGTAAGCGGCAGG
GTCGGAACAGGAGAGCGCACGAGGGAGCTTCCAGGGGGAAACGCCTGGTATCTTTATAGTCCTGTCGGGT
TTCGCCACCTCTGACTTGAGCGTCGATTTTTGTGATGCTCGTCAGGGGGGCGGAGCCTATGGAAAAACGC
CAGCAACGCGGCCTTTTTACGGTTCCTGGCCTTTTGCTGGCCTTTTGCTCACATGTTCTTTCCTGCGTTA
TCCCCTGATTCTGTGGATAACCGTATTACCGCCATGCATTAGTTAT
Features (pLannotate 1.2.2; 15 found; start..end, strand, type, name):
     54..357     +  enhancer       CMV enhancer: human cytomegalovirus immediate early enhancer
    358..561     +  promoter       CMV promoter: human cytomegalovirus (CMV) immediate early promoter
    606..1276    +  CDS            mScarlet-2I (fragment): mScarlet-I derivative in which the N- and C-termini have been modified to reduce cytotoxicity (Valbuena et al., 2020) preserves the original mammalian codon optimization
   1302..1320    +  misc_feature   MCS (fragment): multiple cloning site
   1323..1709    +  CDS            GOLGB1 (fragment): GOGB1_HUMAN - Experimental evidence at protein level: Swiss-Prot protein existence level 1. May participate in forming intercisternal cross-bridges of the Golgi complex. From Homo sapiens (Human).
   1735..1819    +  CDS            large T antigen (fragment): large T antigen from SV40 (simian virus 40)
   1842..1963    +  polyA_signal   SV40 poly(A) signal: SV40 polyadenylation signal
   1997..2425    -  rep_origin     f1 ori (sequence partly withheld): f1 bacteriophage origin of replication; arrow indicates direction of (+) strand synthesis
   2452..2556    +  promoter       AmpR promoter: bla
   2558..2915    +  promoter       SV40 promoter: SV40 enhancer and early promoter
   2950..3744    +  CDS            NeoR/KanR: aminoglycoside phosphotransferase from Tn5; aph(3')-II (or nptII); confers resistance to neomycin, kanamycin, and G418 (Geneticin®)
   3765..3917    +  CDS            ble (fragment): BLE_KLEPN - Experimental evidence at protein level: Swiss-Prot protein existence level 1. Binding protein with a strong affinity to the bleomycin family of antibiotics. Binds to CL990; an antimitotic-antibiotic compound. From Klebsiella pneumoniae.
   3976..4023    +  polyA_signal   HSV TK poly(A) signal: herpes simplex virus thymidine kinase polyadenylation signal (Cole and Stacy, 1985)
   4114..4130    -  polyA_signal   bGH poly(A) signal (fragment): bovine growth hormone polyadenylation signal
   4352..4940    +  rep_origin     ori: high-copy-number ColE1/pMB1/pBR322/pUC origin of replication
