[The description below was written by a language model from this plasmid's Addgene catalogue record and pLannotate feature annotations shown in this document.]
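Description:
pmScarlet3-H-Giantin_C1 is a mammalian expression plasmid of about 5.1 kb built on a C1-type backbone, in which a red fluorescent protein is placed upstream of the fusion partner. It replicates in E. coli from a high-copy ColE1/pUC-type origin and is selected with kanamycin. The same NeoR/KanR (Tn5 aminoglycoside phosphotransferase) gene sits behind both a bacterial bla promoter and the SV40 enhancer/early promoter, and is followed by an HSV TK polyadenylation signal. It can therefore also confer G418 resistance in mammalian cells. An f1 origin is present as well. Short annotated fragments of ble, bGH poly(A) and SV40 large T antigen appear to be backbone remnants or partial similarity hits rather than functional elements.

The expression cassette is driven by the human CMV immediate-early enhancer and promoter and terminated by an SV40 poly(A) signal. The first coding segment is annotated by the automated tool as an mScarlet-family fragment. By the plasmid name and catalogue entry this corresponds to mScarlet3-H, a variant the annotation database evidently does not list under that name. It is followed by a remnant of the multiple cloning site acting as a linker, and then by a fragment of roughly 390 bp from human GOLGB1, which encodes giantin, a Golgi protein. The catalogue lists the insert species only as "Other", and the record does not specify which part of giantin is included. The insert name lists giantin first, but the feature order shows the fluorescent protein at the N-terminus of the fusion. The design is consistent with use as a red fluorescent Golgi marker for imaging transfected mammalian cells, although the record does not state an intended purpose.
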