Addgene plasmid #242973: pmScarlet3-H-Giantin_C1
Depositing lab: Dorus Gadella.
Backbone
  Vector backbone: pC1
  Vector type: Mammalian Expression
Growth in bacteria
  Bacterial resistance: Kanamycin, 50 μg/mL
  Growth temperature: 37°C
  Growth strain: DH5alpha
  Copy number: High Copy
Gene/Insert
  Gene/Insert name: Giantin-mScarlet3-H
  Species: Other
  Promoter: CMV
  Cloning method: Restriction Enzyme; 5′ cloning site Unknown (unknown if destroyed)
Terms and licenses: Academic/Nonprofit Terms; Industry Terms: Not Available to Industry
How to cite: pmScarlet3-H-Giantin_C1 was a gift from Dorus Gadella (Addgene plasmid # 242973 ; http://n2t.net/addgene:242973 ; RRID:Addgene_242973)
