>Addgene plasmid #242973 | pmScarlet3-H-Giantin_C1 | depositor partial sequence | sequence record 478996 | Giantin-mScarlet3-H
ATGGATAGCACCGAGGCAGTGATCAAGGAGTTCATGCGGTTCAAGGTGCACATGGAGGGCTCCATGAACG
GCCACGAGTTCGAGATCGAGGGCGAGGGCGAGGGCCGCCCCTACGAGGGCACCCAGACCGCCAAGCTGAG
GGTGACCAAGGGTGGCCCCCTGCCCTTCTCCTGGGACATCCTGTCCCCTCAGTTCATGTACGGCTCCAGG
GCCTTCACGAAGCACCCCGCCGACATCCCCGACTACTGGAAGCAGTCCTTCCCCGAGGGCTTCAAGTGGG
AGCGCGTGATGAACTTCGAGGACGGCGGCGCCGTGTCCGTGGCCCAGGACACCTCCCTGGAGGACGGCAC
CCTGATCTACAAGGTGAAGCTCCGCGGCACCAACTTCCCTCCTGACGGCCCCGTAATGCAGAAGAAGACA
ATGGGCTGGGAAGCATCCACCGAGCGGTTGTACCCCGAGGACGTCGTGCTGAAGGGCGACATTAAGCACG
CCCTGCGCCTGAAGGACGGCGGCCGCTACCTGGCGGACTTCAAGACCACCTACAGGGCCAAGAAGCCCGT
GCAGATGCCCGGCGCCTTCAACATCGACCGCAAGTTGGACATCACATCCCACAACGAGGACTACACCGTG
GTGGAACAGTACGAACGCTCCGTGGCCCGCCACTCCACCGGCGGCTCCGGTGGCTCCCTGTACAAGTCCG
GACTCAGATCTCGAGGAGAACCGCAGCAAAGCTTTTCTGAAGCTCAGCAGCAGCTATGCAACACCAGACA
GGAAGTGAATGAATTAAGGAAGCTGCTGGAAGAAGAACGAGACCAAAGAGTGGCTGCTGAGAATGCTCTC
TCTGTGGCCGAGGAGCAGATCAGACGGTTAGAGCACAGTGAATGGGACTCTTCCCGGACTCCTATCATTG
GCTCCTGTGGCACTCAGGAGCAGGCACTGTTAATAGATCTTACAAGCAACAGTTGTCGAAGGACCCGGAG
TGGCGTTGGATGGAAGCGAGTCCTGCGTTCACTCTGTCATTCACGGACCCGAGTGCCACTTCTAGCAGCC
ATCTACTTTCTAATGATTCATGTCCTGCTCATTCTGTGTTTTACGGGCCATCTA
